>Addgene plasmid #47041 | CS2-HA-dASUN | addgene partial sequence | sequence record 70590 | Sp6 5'-ATTTAGGTGACACTATAG-3'
TTCTTTTTGCAGGATCCACCATGTACCCATACGATGTTCCAGATTACGCTTATCCTTATGACGTACCTGA
CTATGCATACCCTTATGATGTACCAGACTACGCTGGCCGGCCAACCATGTTCGAACGCAACCAGAAGACC
ATCTTTGTGCTGGACCACACCCGATACTTTAGCATCGCCAGCGAGGAGTACATCTCGATGGACTTCCTAA
AGGGAAAACCATCTGCAGACGGCGGCGCAACAGGAGCGGCGGGAAATGCAACCGGCAGCGGTGGATCCCA
ATTCAGCAAGAGCCTGTGGACATGCGCCTGCGAATCCTCCATCGAGTACTGCCGCGTGGTCTGGGATCTC
TTTCCCGGCAAAAAGCATGTGCGGTTTATTGTCTCGGACACGGCGGCGCATATCGTGAACACCTGGAGGC
CCAGCACGCAAAATATGGCGCACGTGATGAACGCAATGCTAATTGTGGGCGTGCCGTCGCGCAACGTACC
CACATCTTCTGACTACTCGGTAATCCATGGCCTGCGGGCCGCCATCGAAGCGCTGGCGGAGCCCACCGAT
GAGCAGTTGGCGGCAATGGCCGACTTTGGGACCGACGAACTGCCGCGCATTCCCAACAAGGGTCGCGTCA
TCTGCATAACTTCAGCGCGTGACAATACCAGCATGAAAAGCCTGGAGGACATCTTTAACACCGTGCTGGT
GCAGCAGAACACCCTAGCAGCTCCGCCCTCCAAGAAGGGACTGGTCATCGACCATTGCCACCTAGTTATC
CTCAACATTGTGCCGCTGGGCGTTGAATCGTTGGTTACCAATCGCAGCCTGCTCAAGATATCGCCGCTGC
TTGATGTCGAGATCCACACAGTCAGTGCCCCGGATATTTCCTATAAGCTGACGCACCTCATACTGAACCA
TTACGACCTAGCTAGTACCACGGTGACTAACATACCCATGAAAGAGGAGCAGAACGCCAACTCCAGCGCC
AACTACGATGTGGAAATCCTGCACAGCCGA
