[The description below was written by a language model from this plasmid's Addgene catalogue record.]
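Description:
CS2-HA-dASUN is a mammalian expression plasmid built on the CS2 backbone that carries the Drosophila melanogaster gene asunder (asun, also known as CG6814, Mat89Bb and IntS13). It is propagated in E. coli under ampicillin selection; the record lists the copy number as unknown and does not name the origin of replication. No feature table is provided and the catalogue entry does not state the promoter or polyadenylation signal. CS2-family vectors generally drive expression from a CMV-derived promoter with an SV40 polyadenylation signal, but that arrangement is not confirmed for this construct.

The insert is about 2.1 kb and was placed into the vector by restriction cloning between an FseI site at the 5′ end and an AscI site at the 3′ end. Both sites remain intact, so the coding sequence can be excised or moved into compatible vectors. An HA epitope tag supplied by the backbone is fused to the N terminus of the protein, allowing the fly Asunder protein to be detected or immunoprecipitated with anti-HA antibodies without a protein-specific antibody.

The stated purpose is expression of tagged dASUN. The associated study concerns the role of human Asunder in recruiting dynein to the nucleus and tethering centrosomes to it at mitotic entry. This suggests the construct serves to express the Drosophila homologue in cultured mammalian cells, for example to examine its localisation or compare its function with the human protein, although the record does not describe specific experiments.
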