Addgene plasmid #47041: CS2-HA-dASUN
Purpose: Expression of tagged-dASUN
Depositing lab: Laura Lee. Depositing organization: Vanderbilt University. Publication: Human Asunder promotes dynein recruitment and centrosomal tethering to the nucleus at mitotic entry. Jodoin JN, Shboul M, Sitaram P, Zein-Sabatto H, Reversade B, Lee E, Lee LA. Mol Biol Cell. 2012 Dec;23(24):4713-24. doi: 10.1091/mbc.E12-07-0558. Epub 2012 Oct 24. PubMed 23097494.
Backbone
  Vector backbone: CS2
  Vector type: Mammalian Expression
Growth in bacteria
  Bacterial resistance: Ampicillin, 100 μg/mL
  Growth temperature: 37°C
  Growth strain: DH5alpha
  Copy number: Unknown
Gene/Insert
  Gene/Insert name: Asunder
  Species: D. melanogaster (fly)
  Insert size (bp): 2100
  Entrez Gene: asun (a.k.a. Dmel_CG6814, ASUN, Asu, Asun, CG6814, Dmel\CG6814, IntS13, Mat89Bb)
  Tag / fusion protein: HA (N terminal on backbone)
  Cloning method: Restriction Enzyme; 5′ cloning site Fse1 (not destroyed); 3′ cloning site Asc1 (not destroyed)
  Sequencing primers: 5′ atgttcgaacgcaaccagaag; 3′ gaggaatccgtacgtagttaa
Terms and licenses: Academic/Nonprofit Terms; Industry Terms: Not Available to Industry
How to cite: CS2-HA-dASUN was a gift from Laura Lee (Addgene plasmid # 47041 ; http://n2t.net/addgene:47041 ; RRID:Addgene_47041)
